Addgene plasmid #119002: pCAG-i53
Purpose: Mammalian expression of i53 (53BP1) inhibitor and BFP
Depositing lab: Ralf Kuehn. Depositing organization: Max-Delbrueck-Centrum fuer Molekulare Medizin (MDC). Publication: Enhancement of CRISPR-Cas9 induced precise gene editing by targeting histone H2A-K15 ubiquitination. Bashir S, Dang T, Rossius J, Wolf J, Kuhn R. BMC Biotechnol. 2020 Oct 23;20(1):57. doi: 10.1186/s12896-020-00650-x. PubMed 33097066.
Backbone
  Vector backbone: Bluescript
  Backbone size w/o insert (bp): 2961
  Total vector size (bp): 7175
  Vector type: Mammalian Expression
Growth in bacteria
  Bacterial resistance: Ampicillin, 100 μg/mL
  Growth temperature: 37°C
  Growth strain: DH5alpha
  Copy number: High Copy
Gene/Insert
  Gene/Insert name: i53
  Species: Synthetic
  Promoter: CAG
  Cloning method: Restriction Enzyme; 5′ cloning site PacI (not destroyed); 3′ cloning site MluI (not destroyed)
  Sequencing primers: 5′ M13 revrese; 3′ M13 forward
Terms and licenses: Academic/Nonprofit Terms; Industry Terms: Not Available to Industry
How to cite: pCAG-i53 was a gift from Ralf Kuehn (Addgene plasmid # 119002 ; http://n2t.net/addgene:119002 ; RRID:Addgene_119002)
