[The description below was written by a language model from this plasmid's Addgene catalogue record and pLannotate feature annotations shown in this document.]
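Description:
pCAG-i53 is a mammalian expression plasmid of about 7.2 kb built on a Bluescript backbone. It is propagated in E. coli at high copy from a ColE1/pUC-type origin and selected with ampicillin through the β-lactamase gene. The backbone also retains an f1 phage origin and remnants of the lac region (lac promoter and operator, CAP site, lacZα fragment). No mammalian selection marker is annotated, which fits use in transient transfection.

The payload consists of two independent expression cassettes in the same orientation. In the first, the CAG promoter (CMV enhancer, chicken β-actin promoter and chimeric β-actin/β-globin intron) drives the synthetic i53 coding sequence, followed by a bovine growth hormone polyadenylation signal. A short T7 promoter sits just upstream of the open reading frame. The annotation software labels this roughly 220 bp ORF as ubiquitin, which is consistent with i53 being an engineered ubiquitin variant that acts as an inhibitor of 53BP1. The insert was cloned between PacI and MluI sites, both of which are preserved. The second cassette uses the EF-1α core promoter with its intron A to express the blue fluorescent protein EBFP2, terminated by a second bGH poly(A) signal, so transfected cells can be identified or sorted by blue fluorescence.

The associated publication concerns enhancing precise CRISPR-Cas9 gene editing, and the plasmid is intended to supply the 53BP1 inhibitor in that setting. The depositor's sequence and the repository's sequencing result show the same features in the same order. They differ by a few bases in length, in the numbering start point and in the annotated orientation of the f1 origin.
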