Features (pLannotate 1.2.2; 21 found; start..end, strand, type, name):
     38..417     +  enhancer       CMV enhancer: human cytomegalovirus immediate early enhancer
    419..696     +  promoter       chicken β-actin promoter: No description available
    697..1708    +  intron         chimeric intron: chimera between introns from chicken β-actin and rabbit β-globin
   1721..1739    +  promoter       T7 promoter: promoter for bacteriophage T7 RNA polymerase
   1747..1968    +  CDS            UBIQ_CERCA: Experimental evidence at protein level: Swiss-Prot protein existence level 1. Ubiquitin exists either covalently attached to another protein, or free (unanchored). When covalently bound, it is conjugated to target proteins via an isopeptide bond either as a monomer (monoubiquitin), a polymer linked via different Lys residues of the ubiquitin (polyubiquitin chains) or a linear polymer linked via the initiator Met of the ubiquitin (linear polyubiquitin chains). Polyubiquitin chains, when attached to a target protein, have different functions depending on the Lys residue of the ubiquitin that is
   1989..2007    -  misc_feature   MCS (fragment): pBluescript multiple cloning site
   2025..2249    +  polyA_signal   bGH poly(A) signal: bovine growth hormone polyadenylation signal
   2253..2274    +  promoter       SV40 promoter (fragment): SV40 enhancer and early promoter
   2320..2469    +  promoter       EF-1α core promoter (fragment): core promoter for human elongation factor EF-1α
   2470..3408    +  intron         EF-1α intron A: intron upstream of the start codon of human EF-1α
   3449..4165    +  CDS            EBFP2: EBFP2 is a basic (constitutively fluorescent) blue fluorescent protein published in 2007, derived from Aequorea victoria. It is reported to be a rapidly-maturing monomer with moderate acid sensitivity.
   4199..4310    +  polyA_signal   bGH poly(A) signal: bovine growth hormone polyadenylation signal
   4427..4581    +  CDS            lacZα (fragment): LacZα fragment of β-galactosidase; lacZ fragment
   4586..5014    +  rep_origin     f1 ori (sequence partly withheld): f1 bacteriophage origin of replication; arrow indicates direction of (+) strand synthesis
   5067..5171    +  promoter       AmpR promoter: bla
   5172..6032    +  CDS            AmpR: β-lactamase; bla; confers resistance to ampicillin, carbenicillin, and related antibiotics
   6203..6791    +  rep_origin     ori: high-copy-number ColE1/pMB1/pBR322/pUC origin of replication
   6974..7066    +  CDS            lacI (fragment): lac repressor; lacI; The lac repressor binds to the lac operator to inhibit transcription in E. coli. This inhibition can be relieved by adding lactose or isopropyl-β-D-thiogalactopyranoside (IPTG).
   7079..7100    +  protein_bind   CAP binding site: CAP binding activates transcription in the presence of cAMP. E. coli catabolite activator protein
   7115..7145    +  promoter       lac promoter: promoter for the E. coli lac operon
   7153..7169    +  protein_bind   lac operator: The lac repressor binds to the lac operator to inhibit transcription in E. coli. This inhibition can be relieved by adding lactose or isopropyl-β-D-thiogalactopyranoside (IPTG). lac repressor encoded by lacI
>Addgene plasmid #119002 | pCAG-i53 | depositor full sequence | sequence record 224969 | pCAG-i53 sequence 7175 bps
ACAGGAAACAGCTATGACCATGAGGCGCGCCGGATTCGACATTGATTATTGACTAGTTATTAATAGTAAT
CAATTACGGGGTCATTAGTTCATAGCCCATATATGGAGTTCCGCGTTACATAACTTACGGTAAATGGCCC
GCCTGGCTGACCGCCCAACGACCCCCGCCCATTGACGTCAATAATGACGTATGTTCCCATAGTAACGCCA
ATAGGGACTTTCCATTGACGTCAATGGGTGGAGTATTTACGGTAAACTGCCCACTTGGCAGTACATCAAG
TGTATCATATGCCAAGTACGCCCCCTATTGACGTCAATGACGGTAAATGGCCCGCCTGGCATTATGCCCA
GTACATGACCTTATGGGACTTTCCTACTTGGCAGTACATCTACGTATTAGTCATCGCTATTACCATGGTC
GAGGTGAGCCCCACGTTCTGCTTCACTCTCCCCATCTCCCCCCCCTCCCCACCCCCAATTTTGTATTTAT
TTATTTTTTAATTATTTTGTGCAGCGATGGGGGCGGGGGGGGGGGGGGGGCGCGCGCCAGGCGGGGCGGG
GCGGGGCGAGGGGCGGGGCGGGGCGAGGCGGAGAGGTGCGGCGGCAGCCAATCAGAGCGGCGCGCTCCGA
AAGTTTCCTTTTATGGCGAGGCGGCGGCGGCGGCGGCCCTATAAAAAGCGAAGCGCGCGGCGGGCGGGAG
TCGCTGCGTCGCGCCTTCGCCCCGTGCCCCGCTCCGCCGCCGCCTCGCGCCGCCCGCCCCGGCTCTGACT
GACCGCGTTACTCCCACAGGTGAGCGGGCGGGACGGCCCTTCTCCTCCGGGCTGTAATTAGCGCTTGGTT
TAATGACGGCTCGTTTCTTTTCTGTGGCTGCGTGAAAGCCTTAAAGGGCTCCGGGAGGGCCCTTTGTGCG
GGGGGGAGCGGCTCGGGGGGTGCGTGCGTGTGTGTGTGCGTGGGGAGCGCCGCGTGCGGCCCGCGCTGCC
CGGCGGCTGTGAGCGCTGCGGGCGCGGCGCGGGGCTTTGTGCGCTCCGCGTGTGCGCGAGGGGAGCGCGG
CCGGGGGCGGTGCCCCGCGGTGCGGGGGGGCTGCGAGGGGAACAAAGGCTGCGTGCGGGGTGTGTGCGTG
GGGGGGTGAGCAGGGGGTGTGGGCGCGGCGGTCGGGCTGTAACCCCCCCCTGCACCCCCCTCCCCGAGTT
GCTGAGCACGGCCCGGCTTCGGGTGCGGGGCTCCGTGCGGGGCGTGGCGCGGGGCTCGCCGTGCCGGGCG
GGGGGTGGCGGCAGGTGGGGGTGCCGGGCGGGGCGGGGCCGCCTCGGGCCGGGGAGGGCTCGGGGGAGGG
GCGCGGCGGCCCCGGAGCGCCGGCGGCTGTCGAGGCGCGGCGAGCCGCAGCCATTGCCTTTTATGGTAAT
CGTGCGAGAGGGCGCAGGGACTTCCTTTGTCCCAAATCTGGCGGAGCCGAAATCTGGGAGGCGCCGCCGC
ACCCCCTCTAGCGGGCGCGGGCGAAGCGGTGCGGCGCCGGCAGGAAGGAAATGGGCGGGGAGGGCCTTCG
TGCGTCGCCGCGCCGCCGTCCCCTTCTCCATCTCCAGCCTCGGGGCTGCCGCAGGGGGACGGCTGCCTTC
GGGGGGGACGGGGCAGGGCGGGGTTCGGCTTCTGGCGTGTGACCGGCGGCTCTAGAGCCTCTGCTAACCA
TGTTCATGCCTTCTTCTTTTTCCTACAGATCCTTAATTAATAATACGACTCACTATAGGGGCCACCATGT
TGATTTTCGTGAAAACCCTTACCGGGAAAACCATCACCCTCGAGGTTGAACCCTCGGATACGATAGAAAA
TGTAAAGGCCAAGATCCAGGATAAGGAAGGAATTCCTCCTGATCAGCAGAGACTGGCCTTTGCTGGCAAA
TCGCTGGAAGATGGACGTACTTTGTCTGACTACAATATTCTAAAGGACTCTAAACTTCATCCTCTGTTGA
GACTTCGTTGAACGCGTAAATGATTGCAGATCCACTAGTTCTAGAGCTCGCTGATCAGCCTCGACTGTGC
CTTCTAGTTGCCAGCCATCTGTTGTTTGCCCCTCCCCCGTGCCTTCCTTGACCCTGGAAGGTGCCACTCC
CACTGTCCTTTCCTAATAAAATGAGGAAATTGCATCGCATTGTCTGAGTAGGTGTCATTCTATTCTGGGG
GGTGGGGTGGGGCAGGACAGCAAGGGGGAGGATTGGGAAGACAATAGCAGGCATGCTGGGGATGCGGTGG
GCTCTATGGCTTCTGAGGCGGAAAGAACCAGCTGGGGCTCGAGATCCACTAGTTCTAGCCTCGAGGCTAG
AGCGGCCCCGGTGCCTAGAGAAGGTGGCGCGGGGTAAACTGGGAAAGTGATGTCGTGTACTGGCTCCGCC
TTTTTCCCGAGGGTGGGGGAGAACCGTATATAAGTGCAGTAGTCGCCGTGAACGTTCTTTTTCGCAACGG
GTTTGCCGCCAGAACACAGGTAAGTGCCGTGTGTGGTTCCCGCGGGCCTGGCCTCTTTACGGGTTATGGC
CCTTGCGTGCCTTGAATTACTTCCACCTGGCTGCAGTACGTGATTCTTGATCCCGAGCTTCGGGTTGGAA
GTGGGTGGGAGAGTTCGAGGCCTTGCGCTTAAGGAGCCCCTTCGCCTCGTGCTTGAGTTGAGGCCTGGCC
TGGGCGCTGGGGCCGCCGCGTGCGAATCTGGTGGCACCTTCGCGCCTGTCTCGCTGCTTTCGATAAGTCT
CTAGCCATTTAAAATTTTTGATGACCTGCTGCGACGCTTTTTTTCTGGCAAGATAGTCTTGTAAATGCGG
GCCAAGATCTGCACACTGGTATTTCGGTTTTTGGGGCCGCGGGCGGCGACGGGGCCCGTGCGTCCCAGCG
CACATGTTCGGCGAGGCGGGGCCTGCGAGCGCGGCCACCGAGAATCGGACGGGGGTAGTCTCAAGCTGGC
CGGCCTGCTCTGGTGCCTGGCCTCGCGCCGCCGTGTATCGCCCCGCCCTGGGCGGCAAGGCTGGCCCGGT
CGGCACCAGTTGCGTGAGCGGAAAGATGGCCGCTTCCCGGCCCTGCTGCAGGGAGCTCAAAATGGAGGAC
GCGGCGCTCGGGAGAGCGGGCGGGTGAGTCACCCACACAAAGGAAAAGGGCCTTTCCGTCCTCAGCCGTC
GCTTCATGTGACTCCACGGAGTACCGGGCGCCGTCCAGGCACCTCGATTAGTTCTCGAGCTTTTGGAGTA
CGTCGTCTTTAGGTTGGGGGGAGGGGTTTTATGCGATGGAGTTTCCCCACACTGAGTGGGTGGAGACTGA
AGTTAGGCCAGCTTGGCACTTGATGTAATTCTCCTTGGAATTTGCCCTTTTTGAGTTTGGATCTTGGTTC
ATTCTCAAGCCTCAGACAGTGGTTCAAAGTTTTTTTCTTCCATTTCAGGTGTCGTGAGCGATCGCATCGA
CAGTGTTTAAACGCCACCATGGTGAGCAAGGGCGAGGAGCTGTTCACCGGGGTGGTGCCCATCCTGGTCG
AGCTGGACGGCGACGTAAACGGCCACAAGTTCAGCGTGAGGGGCGAGGGCGAGGGCGATGCCACCAACGG
CAAGCTGACCCTGAAGTTCATCTGCACCACCGGCAAGCTGCCCGTGCCCTGGCCCACCCTCGTGACCACC
CTGAGCCACGGCGTGCAGTGCTTCGCCCGCTACCCCGACCACATGAAGCAGCACGACTTCTTCAAGTCCG
CCATGCCCGAAGGCTACGTCCAGGAGCGCACCATCTTCTTCAAGGACGACGGCACCTACAAGACCCGCGC
CGAGGTGAAGTTCGAGGGCGACACCCTGGTGAACCGCATCGAGCTGAAGGGCGTCGACTTCAAGGAGGAC
GGCAACATCCTGGGGCACAAGCTGGAGTACAACTTCAACAGCCACAACATCTATATCATGGCCGTCAAGC
AGAAGAACGGCATCAAGGTGAACTTCAAGATCCGCCACAACGTGGAGGACGGCAGCGTGCAGCTCGCCGA
CCACTACCAGCAGAACACCCCCATCGGCGACGGCCCCGTGCTGCTGCCCGACAGCCACTACCTGAGCACC
CAGTCCGTGCTGAGCAAAGACCCCAACGAGAAGCGCGATCACATGGTCCTGCTGGAGTTCCGCACCGCCG
CCGGGATCACTCTCGGCATGGACGAGCTGTACAAGTGAGAATTCCTAGAGCTCGCTGATCAGCCTCGACT
GTGCCTTCTAGTTGCCAGCCATCTGTTGTTTGCCCCTCCCCCGTGCCTTCCTTGACCCTGGAAGGTGCCA
CTCCCACTGTCCTTTCCTAATAAAATGAGGAAATTGCATCGCATTGTCTGAGTAGGTGTCATTCTATTCT
GGGGGGTGGGGTGGGGCAGGACAGCAAGGGGGAGGATTGGGAAGAGAATAGCAGGCATGCGTTTAAACAT
TAGTCGACAGGGCCGCCACTGGCCGTCGTTTTACAACGTCGTGACTGGGAAAACCCTGGCGTTACCCAAC
TTAATCGCCTTGCAGCACATCCCCCTTTCGCCAGCTGGCGTAATAGCGAAGAGGCCCGCACCGATCGCCC
TTCCCAACAGTTGCGCAGCCTGAATGGCGAATGGG
[124 nt withheld, positions 4586-4709]
C
[91 nt withheld, positions 4711-4801]
A
[49 nt withheld, positions 4803-4851]
CCTTTGACGTTGGAGTCCACGTTCTTT
[37 nt withheld, positions 4879-4915]
ACCCTATCTCGGTCTATTCTTTTGATTTATAAGGGATTTTGCCGATTTCGGCCTATTGGTTAAAAAATGA
GCTGATTTAACAAAAATTTAACGCGAATTTTAACAAAATATTAACGCTTACAATTTAGGTGGCACTTTTC
GGGGAAATGTGCGCGGAACCCCTATTTGTTTATTTTTCTAAATACATTCAAATATGTATCCGCTCATGAG
ACAATAACCCTGATAAATGCTTCAATAATATTGAAAAAGGAAGAGTATGAGTATTCAACATTTCCGTGTC
GCCCTTATTCCCTTTTTTGCGGCATTTTGCCTTCCTGTTTTTGCTCACCCAGAAACGCTGGTGAAAGTAA
AAGATGCTGAAGATCAGTTGGGTGCACGAGTGGGTTACATCGAACTGGATCTCAACAGCGGTAAGATCCT
TGAGAGTTTTCGCCCCGAAGAACGTTTTCCAATGATGAGCACTTTTAAAGTTCTGCTATGTGGCGCGGTA
TTATCCCGTATTGACGCCGGGCAAGAGCAACTCGGTCGCCGCATACACTATTCTCAGAATGACTTGGTTG
AGTACTCACCAGTCACAGAAAAGCATCTTACGGATGGCATGACAGTAAGAGAATTATGCAGTGCTGCCAT
AACCATGAGTGATAACACTGCGGCCAACTTACTTCTGACAACGATCGGAGGACCGAAGGAGCTAACCGCT
TTTTTGCACAACATGGGGGATCATGTAACTCGCCTTGATCGTTGGGAACCGGAGCTGAATGAAGCCATAC
CAAACGACGAGCGTGACACCACGATGCCTGTAGCAATGGCAACAACGTTGCGCAAACTATTAACTGGCGA
ACTACTTACTCTAGCTTCCCGGCAACAATTAATAGACTGGATGGAGGCGGATAAAGTTGCAGGACCACTT
CTGCGCTCGGCCCTTCCGGCTGGCTGGTTTATTGCTGATAAATCTGGAGCCGGTGAGCGTGGGTCTCGCG
GTATCATTGCAGCACTGGGGCCAGATGGTAAGCCCTCCCGTATCGTAGTTATCTACACGACGGGGAGTCA
GGCAACTATGGATGAACGAAATAGACAGATCGCTGAGATAGGTGCCTCACTGATTAAGCATTGGTAACTG
TCAGACCAAGTTTACTCATATATACTTTAGATTGATTTAAAACTTCATTTTTAATTTAAAAGGATCTAGG
TGAAGATCCTTTTTGATAATCTCATGACCAAAATCCCTTAACGTGAGTTTTCGTTCCACTGAGCGTCAGA
CCCCGTAGAAAAGATCAAAGGATCTTCTTGAGATCCTTTTTTTCTGCGCGTAATCTGCTGCTTGCAAACA
AAAAAACCACCGCTACCAGCGGTGGTTTGTTTGCCGGATCAAGAGCTACCAACTCTTTTTCCGAAGGTAA
CTGGCTTCAGCAGAGCGCAGATACCAAATACTGTCCTTCTAGTGTAGCCGTAGTTAGGCCACCACTTCAA
GAACTCTGTAGCACCGCCTACATACCTCGCTCTGCTAATCCTGTTACCAGTGGCTGCTGCCAGTGGCGAT
AAGTCGTGTCTTACCGGGTTGGACTCAAGACGATAGTTACCGGATAAGGCGCAGCGGTCGGGCTGAACGG
GGGGTTCGTGCACACAGCCCAGCTTGGAGCGAACGACCTACACCGAACTGAGATACCTACAGCGTGAGCT
ATGAGAAAGCGCCACGCTTCCCGAAGGGAGAAAGGCGGACAGGTATCCGGTAAGCGGCAGGGTCGGAACA
GGAGAGCGCACGAGGGAGCTTCCAGGGGGAAACGCCTGGTATCTTTATAGTCCTGTCGGGTTTCGCCACC
TCTGACTTGAGCGTCGATTTTTGTGATGCTCGTCAGGGGGGCGGAGCCTATGGAAAAACGCCAGCAACGC
GGCCTTTTTACGGTTCCTGGCCTTTTGCTGGCCTTTTGCTCACATGTTCTTTCCTGCGTTATCCCCTGAT
TCTGTGGATAACCGTATTACCGCCTTTGAGTGAGCTGATACCGCTCGCCGCAGCCGAACGACCGAGCGCA
GCGAGTCAGTGAGCGAGGAAGCGGAAGAGCGCCCAATACGCAAACCGCCTCTCCCCGCGCGTTGGCCGAT
TCATTAATGCAGCTGGCACGACAGGTTTCCCGACTGGAAAGCGGGCAGTGAGCGCAACGCAATTAATGTG
AGTTAGCTCACTCATTAGGCACCCCAGGCTTTACACTTTATGCTTCCGGCTCGTATGTTGTGTGGAATTG
TGAGCGGATAACAATTTCAC
