Features (pLannotate 1.2.2; 21 found; start..end, strand, type, name):
    162..1178    +  intron         chimeric intron: chimera between introns from chicken β-actin and rabbit β-globin
   1191..1209    +  promoter       T7 promoter: promoter for bacteriophage T7 RNA polymerase
   1217..1438    +  CDS            UBIQ_CERCA: Experimental evidence at protein level: Swiss-Prot protein existence level 1. Ubiquitin exists either covalently attached to another protein, or free (unanchored). When covalently bound, it is conjugated to target proteins via an isopeptide bond either as a monomer (monoubiquitin), a polymer linked via different Lys residues of the ubiquitin (polyubiquitin chains) or a linear polymer linked via the initiator Met of the ubiquitin (linear polyubiquitin chains). Polyubiquitin chains, when attached to a target protein, have different functions depending on the Lys residue of the ubiquitin that is
   1459..1477    -  misc_feature   MCS (fragment): pBluescript multiple cloning site
   1495..1719    +  polyA_signal   bGH poly(A) signal: bovine growth hormone polyadenylation signal
   1723..1744    +  promoter       SV40 promoter (fragment): SV40 enhancer and early promoter
   1790..1939    +  promoter       EF-1α core promoter (fragment): core promoter for human elongation factor EF-1α
   1940..2878    +  intron         EF-1α intron A: intron upstream of the start codon of human EF-1α
   2919..3635    +  CDS            EBFP2: EBFP2 is a basic (constitutively fluorescent) blue fluorescent protein published in 2007, derived from Aequorea victoria. It is reported to be a rapidly-maturing monomer with moderate acid sensitivity.
   3669..3780    +  polyA_signal   bGH poly(A) signal: bovine growth hormone polyadenylation signal
   3897..4051    +  CDS            lacZα (fragment): LacZα fragment of β-galactosidase; lacZ fragment
   4082..4510    -  rep_origin     f1 ori (sequence partly withheld): f1 bacteriophage origin of replication; arrow indicates direction of (+) strand synthesis
   4537..4641    +  promoter       AmpR promoter: bla
   4642..5502    +  CDS            AmpR: β-lactamase; bla; confers resistance to ampicillin, carbenicillin, and related antibiotics
   5673..6261    +  rep_origin     ori: high-copy-number ColE1/pMB1/pBR322/pUC origin of replication
   6444..6536    +  CDS            lacI (fragment): lac repressor; lacI; The lac repressor binds to the lac operator to inhibit transcription in E. coli. This inhibition can be relieved by adding lactose or isopropyl-β-D-thiogalactopyranoside (IPTG).
   6549..6570    +  protein_bind   CAP binding site: CAP binding activates transcription in the presence of cAMP. E. coli catabolite activator protein
   6585..6615    +  promoter       lac promoter: promoter for the E. coli lac operon
   6623..6639    +  protein_bind   lac operator: The lac repressor binds to the lac operator to inhibit transcription in E. coli. This inhibition can be relieved by adding lactose or isopropyl-β-D-thiogalactopyranoside (IPTG). lac repressor encoded by lacI
   6683..7062    +  enhancer       CMV enhancer: human cytomegalovirus immediate early enhancer
   7064..161     +  promoter       chicken β-actin promoter (across the origin): No description available
>Addgene plasmid #119002 | pCAG-i53 | addgene full sequence | sequence record 233159 | Addgene NGS Result
GGGGGCGCGCGCCRGGSGGGGSGGGGSGGGGSGRGGGGSGGGGSGGGGCGAGGCGGAGAGGTGCGGCGGC
AGCCAATCAGAGCGGCGCGCTCCGAAAGTTTCCTTTTATGGCGAGGCGGCGGCGGCGGCGGCCCTATAAA
AAGCGAAGCGCGCGGCGGGCGGGAGTCGCTGCGCGCTGCCTTCGCCCCGTGCCCCGCTCCGCCGCCGCCT
CGCGCCGCCCGCCCCGGCTCTGACTGACCGCGTTACTCCCACAGGTGAGCGGGCGGGACGGCCCTTCTCC
TCCGGGCTGTAATTAGCGCTTGGTTTAATGACGGCTTGTTTCTTTTCTGTGGCTGCGTGAAAGCCTTGAG
GGGCTCCGGGAGGGCCCTTTGTGCGGGGGGAGCGGCTCGGGGGGTGCGTGCGTGTGTGTGTGCGTGGGGA
GCGCCGCGTGCGGCTCCGCGCTGCCCGGCGGCTGTGAGCGCTGCGGGCGCGGCGCGGGGCTTTGTGCGCT
CCGCAGTGTGCGCGAGGGGAGCGCGGCCGGGGGCGGTGCCCCGCGGTGCGGGGGGGGCTGCGAGGGGAAC
AAAGGCTGCGTGCGGGGTGTGTGCGTGGGGGGGTGAGCAGGGGGTGTGGGCGCGTCGGTCGGGCTGCAAC
CCCCCCTGCACCCCCCTCCCCGAGTTGCTGAGCACGGCCCGGCTTCGGGTGCGGGGCTCCGTACGGGGCG
TGGCGCGGGGCTCGCCGTGCCGGGCGGGGGGTGGCGGCAGGTGGGGGTGCCGGGCGGGGCGGGGCCGCCT
CGGGCCGGGGRGGGCTCGGGGGAGGGGCGCGGCGGCCCCCGGAGCGCCGGCGGCTGTCGAGGCGCGGCGA
GCCGCAGCCATTGCCTTTTATGGTAATCGTGCGAGAGGGCGCAGGGACTTCCTTTGTCCCAAATCTGTGC
GGAGCCGAAATCTGGGAGGCGCCGCCGCACCCCCTCTAGCGGGCGCGGGGCGAAGCGGTGCGGCGCCGGC
AGGAAGGAAATGGGCGGGGAGGGCCTTCGTGCGTCGCCGCGCCGCCGTCCCCTTCTCCCTCTCCAGCCTC
GGGGCTGTCCGCGGGGGGACGGCTGCCTTCGGGGGGGACGGGGCAGGGCGGGGTTCGGCTTCTGGCGTGT
GACCGGCGGCTCTAGAGCCTCTGCTAACCATGTTCATGCCTTCTTCTTTTTCCTACAGATCCTTAATTAA
TAATACGACTCACTATAGGGGCCACCATGTTGATTTTCGTGAAAACCCTTACCGGGAAAACCATCACCCT
CGAGGTTGAACCCTCGGATACGATAGAAAATGTAAAGGCCAAGATCCAGGATAAGGAAGGAATTCCTCCT
GATCAGCAGAGACTGGCCTTTGCTGGCAAATCGCTGGAAGATGGACGTACTTTGTCTGACTACAATATTC
TAAAGGACTCTAAACTTCATCCTCTGTTGAGACTTCGTTGAACGCGTAAATGATTGCAGATCCACTAGTT
CTAGAGCTCGCTGATCAGCCTCGACTGTGCCTTCTAGTTGCCAGCCATCTGTTGTTTGCCCCTCCCCCGT
GCCTTCCTTGACCCTGGAAGGTGCCACTCCCACTGTCCTTTCCTAATAAAATGAGGAAATTGCATCGCAT
TGTCTGAGTAGGTGTCATTCTATTCTGGGGGGTGGGGTGGGGCAGGACAGCAAGGGGGAGGATTGGGAAG
ACAATAGCAGGCATGCTGGGGATGCGGTGGGCTCTATGGCTTCTGAGGCGGAAAGAACCAGCTGGGGCTC
GAGATCCACTAGTTCTAGCCTCGAGGCTAGAGCGGCCCCGGTGCCTAGAGAAGGTGGCGCGGGGTAAACT
GGGAAAGTGATGTCGTGTACTGGCTCCGCCTTTTTCCCGAGGGTGGGGGAGAACCGTATATAAGTGCAGT
AGTCGCCGTGAACGTTCTTTTTCGCAACGGGTTTGCCGCCAGAACACAGGTAAGTGCCGTGTGTGGTTCC
CGCGGGCCTGGCCTCTTTACGGGTTATGGCCCTTGCGTGCCTTGAATTACTTCCACCTGGCTGCAGTACG
TGATTCTTGATCCCGAGCTTCGGGTTGGAAGTGGGTGGGAGAGTTCGAGGCCTTGCGCTTAAGGAGCCCC
TTCGCCTCGTGCTTGAGTTGAGGCCTGGCCTGGGCGCTGGGGCCGCCGCGTGCGAATCTGGTGGCACCTT
CGCGCCTGTCTCGCTGCTTTCGATAAGTCTCTAGCCATTTAAAATTTTTGATGACCTGCTGCGACGCTTT
TTTTCTGGCAAGATAGTCTTGTAAATGCGGGCCAAGATCTGCACACTGGTATTTCGGTTTTTGGGGCCGC
GGGCGGCGACGGGGCCCGTGCGTCCCAGCGCACATGTTCGGCGAGGCGGGGCCTGCGAGCGCGGCCACCG
AGAATCGGACGGGGGTAGTCTCAAGCTGGCCGGCCTGCTCTGGTGCCTGGCCTCGCGCCGCCGTGTATCG
CCCCGCCCTGGGCGGCAAGGCTGGCCCGGTCGGCACCAGTTGCGTGAGCGGAAAGATGGCCGCTTCCCGG
CCCTGCTGCAGGGAGCTCAAAATGGAGGACGCGGCGCTCGGGAGAGCGGGCGGGTGAGTCACCCACACAA
AGGAAAAGGGCCTTTCCGTCCTCAGCCGTCGCTTCATGTGACTCCACGGAGTACCGGGCGCCGTCCAGGC
ACCTCGATTAGTTCTCGAGCTTTTGGAGTACGTCGTCTTTAGGTTGGGGGGAGGGGTTTTATGCGATGGA
GTTTCCCCACACTGAGTGGGTGGAGACTGAAGTTAGGCCAGCTTGGCACTTGATGTAATTCTCCTTGGAA
TTTGCCCTTTTTGAGTTTGGATCTTGGTTCATTCTCAAGCCTCAGACAGTGGTTCAAAGTTTTTTTCTTC
CATTTCAGGTGTCGTGAGCGATCGCATCGACAGTGTTTAAACGCCACCATGGTGAGCAAGGGCGAGGAGC
TGTTCACCGGGGTGGTGCCCATCCTGGTCGAGCTGGACGGCGACGTAAACGGCCACAAGTTCAGCGTGAG
GGGCGAGGGCGAGGGCGATGCCACCAACGGCAAGCTGACCCTGAAGTTCATCTGCACCACCGGCAAGCTG
CCCGTGCCCTGGCCCACCCTCGTGACCACCCTGAGCCACGGCGTGCAGTGCTTCGCCCGCTACCCCGACC
ACATGAAGCAGCACGACTTCTTCAAGTCCGCCATGCCCGAAGGCTACGTCCAGGAGCGCACCATCTTCTT
CAAGGACGACGGCACCTACAAGACCCGCGCCGAGGTGAAGTTCGAGGGCGACACCCTGGTGAACCGCATC
GAGCTGAAGGGCGTCGACTTCAAGGAGGACGGCAACATCCTGGGGCACAAGCTGGAGTACAACTTCAACA
GCCACAACATCTATATCATGGCCGTCAAGCAGAAGAACGGCATCAAGGTGAACTTCAAGATCCGCCACAA
CGTGGAGGACGGCAGCGTGCAGCTCGCCGACCACTACCAGCAGAACACCCCCATCGGCGACGGCCCCGTG
CTGCTGCCCGACAGCCACTACCTGAGCACCCAGTCCGTGCTGAGCAAAGACCCCAACGAGAAGCGCGATC
ACATGGTCCTGCTGGAGTTCCGCACCGCCGCCGGGATCACTCTCGGCATGGACGAGCTGTACAAGTGAGA
ATTCCTAGAGCTCGCTGATCAGCCTCGACTGTGCCTTCTAGTTGCCAGCCATCTGTTGTTTGCCCCTCCC
CCGTGCCTTCCTTGACCCTGGAAGGTGCCACTCCCACTGTCCTTTCCTAATAAAATGAGGAAATTGCATC
GCATTGTCTGAGTAGGTGTCATTCTATTCTGGGGGGTGGGGTGGGGCAGGACAGCAAGGGGGAGGATTGG
GAAGAGAATAGCAGGCATGCGTTTAAACATTAGTCGACAGGGCCGCCACTGGCCGTCGTTTTACAACGTC
GTGACTGGGAAAACCCTGGCGTTACCCAACTTAATCGCCTTGCAGCACATCCCCCTTTCGCCAGCTGGCG
TAATAGCGAAGAGGCCCGCACCGATCGCCCTTCCCAACAGTTGCGCAGCCTGAATGGCGAATGGAAATTG
TAAGCGTTAATATTTTGTTAAAATTCGCGTTAAATTTTTGTTAAATCAGCTCATTTTTTAACCAATAGGC
CGAAATCGGCAAAATCCCTTATAAATCAAAAGAATAGACCGAGATAGGGT
[37 nt withheld, positions 4181-4217]
AAAGAACGTGGACTCCAACGTCAAAGG
[49 nt withheld, positions 4245-4293]
T
[91 nt withheld, positions 4295-4385]
G
[124 nt withheld, positions 4387-4510]
CAGGTGGCACTTTTCGGGGAAATGTGCGCGGAACCCCTATTTGTTTATTTTTCTAAATACATTCAAATAT
GTATCCGCTCATGAGACAATAACCCTGATAAATGCTTCAATAATATTGAAAAAGGAAGAGTATGAGTATT
CAACATTTCCGTGTCGCCCTTATTCCCTTTTTTGCGGCATTTTGCCTTCCTGTTTTTGCTCACCCAGAAA
CGCTGGTGAAAGTAAAAGATGCTGAAGATCAGTTGGGTGCACGAGTGGGTTACATCGAACTGGATCTCAA
CAGCGGTAAGATCCTTGAGAGTTTTCGCCCCGAAGAACGTTTTCCAATGATGAGCACTTTTAAAGTTCTG
CTATGTGGCGCGGTATTATCCCGTATTGACGCCGGGCAAGAGCAACTCGGTCGCCGCATACACTATTCTC
AGAATGACTTGGTTGAGTACTCACCAGTCACAGAAAAGCATCTTACGGATGGCATGACAGTAAGAGAATT
ATGCAGTGCTGCCATAACCATGAGTGATAACACTGCGGCCAACTTACTTCTGACAACGATCGGAGGACCG
AAGGAGCTAACCGCTTTTTTGCACAACATGGGGGATCATGTAACTCGCCTTGATCGTTGGGAACCGGAGC
TGAATGAAGCCATACCAAACGACGAGCGTGACACCACGATGCCTGTAGCAATGGCAACAACGTTGCGCAA
ACTATTAACTGGCGAACTACTTACTCTAGCTTCCCGGCAACAATTAATAGACTGGATGGAGGCGGATAAA
GTTGCAGGACCACTTCTGCGCTCGGCCCTTCCGGCTGGCTGGTTTATTGCTGATAAATCTGGAGCCGGTG
AGCGTGGGTCTCGCGGTATCATTGCAGCACTGGGGCCAGATGGTAAGCCCTCCCGTATCGTAGTTATCTA
CACGACGGGGAGTCAGGCAACTATGGATGAACGAAATAGACAGATCGCTGAGATAGGTGCCTCACTGATT
AAGCATTGGTAACTGTCAGACCAAGTTTACTCATATATACTTTAGATTGATTTAAAACTTCATTTTTAAT
TTAAAAGGATCTAGGTGAAGATCCTTTTTGATAATCTCATGACCAAAATCCCTTAACGTGAGTTTTCGTT
CCACTGAGCGTCAGACCCCGTAGAAAAGATCAAAGGATCTTCTTGAGATCCTTTTTTTCTGCGCGTAATC
TGCTGCTTGCAAACAAAAAAACCACCGCTACCAGCGGTGGTTTGTTTGCCGGATCAAGAGCTACCAACTC
TTTTTCCGAAGGTAACTGGCTTCAGCAGAGCGCAGATACCAAATACTGTTCTTCTAGTGTAGCCGTAGTT
AGGCCACCACTTCAAGAACTCTGTAGCACCGCCTACATACCTCGCTCTGCTAATCCTGTTACCAGTGGCT
GCTGCCAGTGGCGATAAGTCGTGTCTTACCGGGTTGGACTCAAGACGATAGTTACCGGATAAGGCGCAGC
GGTCGGGCTGAACGGGGGGTTCGTGCACACAGCCCAGCTTGGAGCGAACGACCTACACCGAACTGAGATA
CCTACAGCGTGAGCTATGAGAAAGCGCCACGCTTCCCGAAGGGAGAAAGGCGGACAGGTATCCGGTAAGC
GGCAGGGTCGGAACAGGAGAGCGCACGAGGGAGCTTCCAGGGGGAAACGCCTGGTATCTTTATAGTCCTG
TCGGGTTTCGCCACCTCTGACTTGAGCGTCGATTTTTGTGATGCTCGTCAGGGGGGCGGAGCCTATGGAA
AAACGCCAGCAACGCGGCCTTTTTACGGTTCCTGGCCTTTTGCTGGCCTTTTGCTCACATGTTCTTTCCT
GCGTTATCCCCTGATTCTGTGGATAACCGTATTACCGCCTTTGAGTGAGCTGATACCGCTCGCCGCAGCC
GAACGACCGAGCGCAGCGAGTCAGTGAGCGAGGAAGCGGAAGAGCGCCCAATACGCAAACCGCCTCTCCC
CGCGCGTTGGCCGATTCATTAATGCAGCTGGCACGACAGGTTTCCCGACTGGAAAGCGGGCAGTGAGCGC
AACGCAATTAATGTGAGTTAGCTCACTCATTAGGCACCCCAGGCTTTACACTTTATGCTTCCGGCTCGTA
TGTTGTGTGGAATTGTGAGCGGATAACAATTTCACACAGGAAACAGCTATGACCATGAGGCGCGCCGGAT
TCGACATTGATTATTGACTAGTTATTAATAGTAATCAATTACGGGGTCATTAGTTCATAGCCCATATATG
GAGTTCCGCGTTACATAACTTACGGTAAATGGCCCGCCTGGCTGACCGCCCAACGACCCCCGCCCATTGA
CGTCAATAATGACGTATGTTCCCATAGTAACGCCAATAGGGACTTTCCATTGACGTCAATGGGTGGAGTA
TTTACGGTAAACTGCCCACTTGGCAGTACATCAAGTGTATCATATGCCAAGTACGCCCCCTATTGACGTC
AATGACGGTAAATGGCCCGCCTGGCATTATGCCCAGTACATGACCTTATGGGACTTTCCTACTTGGCAGT
ACATCTACGTATTAGTCATCGCTATTACCATGGTCGAGGTGAGCCCCACGTTCTGCTTCACTCTCCCCAT
CTCCCCCCCCTCCCCACCCCCAATTTTGTATTTATTTATTTTTTAATTATTTTGTGCAGCGATGGGGGCG
GGGGGGGGGG
